Addgene plasmid #116030: pVL15 - tSCR
Purpose: entry vector for GreenGate cloning method, terminator
Depositing lab: Thomas Greb. Depositing organization: Universitaet Heidelberg. Publication: A Comprehensive Toolkit for Inducible, Cell Type-Specific Gene Expression in Arabidopsis. Schurholz AK, Lopez-Salmeron V, Li Z, Forner J, Wenzl C, Gaillochet C, Augustin S, Vilches-Barro A, Fuchs M, Gebert M, Lohmann JU, Greb T, Wolf S. Plant Physiol. 2018 Jul 19. pii: pp.18.00463. doi: 10.1104/pp.18.00463. PubMed 30026289.
Backbone
  Vector backbone: E000
  Vector type: Unspecified
Growth in bacteria
  Bacterial resistance: Ampicillin, 100 μg/mL
  Growth temperature: 37°C
  Growth strain: DH5alpha
  Copy number: High Copy
Gene/Insert
  Gene/Insert name: tSCR
  Species: A. thaliana (mustard weed)
  Insert size (bp): 549
  Cloning method: Restriction Enzyme; 5′ cloning site Unknown (unknown if destroyed); 3′ cloning site Unknown (unknown if destroyed)
Terms and licenses: Academic/Nonprofit Terms; Industry Terms: Not Available to Industry
How to cite: pVL15 - tSCR was a gift from Thomas Greb (Addgene plasmid # 116030 ; http://n2t.net/addgene:116030 ; RRID:Addgene_116030)
