[The description below was written by a language model from this plasmid's Addgene catalogue record and pLannotate feature annotations shown in this document.]
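Description:
pVL15 - tSCR is a small (3,235 nt) bacterial entry plasmid for the GreenGate modular cloning system, supplying a terminator module for building plant expression constructs. It is built on the backbone recorded as E000. The vector type is listed as unspecified, but the feature table shows a simple high-copy E. coli cloning plasmid. It has a ColE1/pUC-type origin of replication and a β-lactamase gene under its own bla promoter for ampicillin selection. It also carries remnants of earlier cloning vectors: fragments of lacI, lacZα, rop and the pBR322 bom region, along with a CAP binding site, lac promoter and lac operator. None of these fragments has an evident role in the module's function.

The payload is tSCR, a 549 bp insert from Arabidopsis thaliana described as a terminator. The name suggests the 3′ region of the SCARECROW gene, although the record does not spell this out. The annotation software did not label the insert itself. It presumably occupies the unannotated stretch between the SP6 promoter and the oppositely oriented T7 promoter, which flank the cloning position. The cloning sites are recorded as unknown, and the type IIS recognition sites and overhangs that GreenGate entry modules normally rely on are not annotated.

In GreenGate assembly, entry modules such as promoters, tags, coding sequences, terminators and resistance cassettes are joined in a fixed order into a plant transformation destination vector. This plasmid contributes the transcription termination element. It belongs to a toolkit for inducible, cell type-specific gene expression in Arabidopsis.
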