Features (pLannotate 1.2.2; 12 found; start..end, strand, type, name):
     96..200     +  promoter       AmpR promoter: bla
    201..1061    +  CDS            AmpR: β-lactamase; bla; confers resistance to ampicillin, carbenicillin, and related antibiotics
   1232..1820    +  rep_origin     ori: high-copy-number ColE1/pMB1/pBR322/pUC origin of replication
   2003..2095    +  CDS            lacI (fragment): lac repressor; lacI; The lac repressor binds to the lac operator to inhibit transcription in E. coli. This inhibition can be relieved by adding lactose or isopropyl-β-D-thiogalactopyranoside (IPTG).
   2108..2129    +  protein_bind   CAP binding site: CAP binding activates transcription in the presence of cAMP. E. coli catabolite activator protein
   2144..2174    +  promoter       lac promoter: promoter for the E. coli lac operon
   2182..2198    +  protein_bind   lac operator: The lac repressor binds to the lac operator to inhibit transcription in E. coli. This inhibition can be relieved by adding lactose or isopropyl-β-D-thiogalactopyranoside (IPTG). lac repressor encoded by lacI
   2212..2230    +  promoter       SP6 promoter: promoter for bacteriophage SP6 RNA polymerase
   2822..2840    -  promoter       T7 promoter: promoter for bacteriophage T7 RNA polymerase
   2842..2994    +  CDS            lacZα (fragment): LacZα fragment of β-galactosidase; lacZ fragment
   3000..3099    -  misc_feature   bom (fragment): basis of mobility region from pBR322
   3201..1       -  CDS            rop (fragment) (across the origin): Rop protein, which maintains plasmids at low copy number; rop
>Addgene plasmid #116030 | pVL15 - tSCR | addgene full sequence | sequence record 228222 | Addgene NGS Result
GACGAAAGGGCCTCGTGATACGCCTATTTTTATAGGTTAATGTCATGATAATAATGGTTTCTTAGACGTC
AGGTGGCACTTTTCGGGGAAATGTGCGCGGAACCCCTATTTGTTTATTTTTCTAAATACATTCAAATATG
TATCCGCTCATGAGACAATAACCCTGATAAATGCTTCAATAATATTGAAAAAGGAAGAGTATGAGTATTC
AACATTTCCGTGTCGCCCTTATTCCCTTTTTTGCGGCATTTTGCCTTCCTGTTTTTGCTCACCCAGAAAC
GCTGGTGAAAGTAAAAGATGCTGAAGATCAGTTGGGTGCACGAGTGGGTTACATCGAACTGGATCTCAAC
AGCGGTAAGATCCTTGAGAGTTTTCGCCCCGAAGAACGTTTTCCAATGATGAGCACTTTTAAAGTTCTGC
TATGTGGCGCGGTATTATCCCGTATTGACGCCGGGCAAGAGCAACTCGGTCGCCGCATACACTATTCTCA
GAATGACTTGGTTGAGTACTCACCAGTCACAGAAAAGCATCTTACGGATGGCATGACAGTAAGAGAATTA
TGCAGTGCTGCCATAACCATGAGTGATAACACTGCGGCCAACTTACTTCTGACAACGATCGGAGGACCGA
AGGAGCTAACCGCTTTTTTGCACAACATGGGGGATCATGTAACTCGCCTTGATCGTTGGGAACCGGAGCT
GAATGAAGCCATACCAAACGACGAGCGTGACACCACGATGCCTGTAGCAATGGCAACAACGTTGCGCAAA
CTATTAACTGGCGAACTACTTACTCTAGCTTCCCGGCAACAATTAATAGACTGGATGGAGGCGGATAAAG
TTGCAGGACCACTTCTGCGCTCGGCCCTTCCGGCTGGCTGGTTTATTGCTGATAAATCTGGAGCCGGTGA
GCGTGGCTCTCGAGGTATCATTGCAGCACTGGGGCCAGATGGTAAGCCCTCCCGTATCGTAGTTATCTAC
ACGACGGGGAGTCAGGCAACTATGGATGAACGAAATAGACAGATCGCTGAGATAGGTGCCTCACTGATTA
AGCATTGGTAACTGTCAGACCAAGTTTACTCATATATACTTTAGATTGATTTAAAACTTCATTTTTAATT
TAAAAGGATCTAGGTGAAGATCCTTTTTGATAATCTCATGACCAAAATCCCTTAACGTGAGTTTTCGTTC
CACTGAGCGTCAGACCCCGTAGAAAAGATCAAAGGATCTTCTTGAGATCCTTTTTTTCTGCGCGTAATCT
GCTGCTTGCAAACAAAAAAACCACCGCTACCAGCGGTGGTTTGTTTGCCGGATCAAGAGCTACCAACTCT
TTTTCCGAAGGTAACTGGCTTCAGCAGAGCGCAGATACCAAATACTGTTCTTCTAGTGTAGCCGTAGTTA
GGCCACCACTTCAAGAACTCTGTAGCACCGCCTACATACCTCGCTCTGCTAATCCTGTTACCAGTGGCTG
CTGCCAGTGGCGATAAGTCGTGTCTTACCGGGTTGGACTCAAGACGATAGTTACCGGATAAGGCGCAGCG
GTCGGGCTGAACGGGGGGTTCGTGCACACAGCCCAGCTTGGAGCGAACGACCTACACCGAACTGAGATAC
CTACAGCGTGAGCTATGAGAAAGCGCCACGCTTCCCGAAGGGAGAAAGGCGGACAGGTATCCGGTAAGCG
GCAGGGTCGGAACAGGAGAGCGCACGAGGGAGCTTCCAGGGGGAAACGCCTGGTATCTTTATAGTCCTGT
CGGGTTTCGCCACCTCTGACTTGAGCGTCGATTTTTGTGATGCTCGTCAGGGGGGCGGAGCCTATGGAAA
AACGCCAGCAACGCGGCCTTTTTACGGTTCCTGGCCTTTTGCTGGCCTTTTGCTCACATGTTCTTTCCTG
CGTTATCCCCTGATTCTGTGGATAACCGTATTACCGCCTTTGAGTGAGCTGATACCGCTCGCCGCAGCCG
AACGACCGAGCGCAGCGAGTCAGTGAGCGAGGAAGCGGAAGAGCGCCCAATACGCAAACCGCCTCTCCCC
GCGCGTTGGCCGATTCATTAATGCAGCTGGCACGACAGGTTTCCCGACTGGAAAGCGGGCAGTGAGCGCA
ACGCAATTAATGTGAGTTAGCTCACTCATTAGGCACCCCAGGCTTTACACTTTATGCTTCCGGCTCGTAT
GTTGTGTGGAATTGTGAGCGGATAACAATTTCACACGAGCTATTTAGGTGACACTATAGAAGTGAAGCTT
GGTCTCACTGCCAGCTTGGACGCCTCGTTCTTAGTTTTCTTCTCCTTTTTCACAAACAATGTGCCCATAA
ATAGATTTACCTGTTTTTTTTTTGTTATGTATCAAAAAGAGAGGATTTTTTGAAGTCAAATTGTTCTCAC
TCACACTCTGTATTGGCTACCTGATTGGTGGAATACATAGAAGTTAATCATGAAGATTAGAACACTTGAT
ATTGAAGAAAACACTTGAAAATGGTACATCAATAATAAAAATGATAACACGTTTAACTGAAAAATCATTT
ACAAATACACAATTCTTTTGAAGGCTACCATTTTTTTTTTTGGGAATTGTTATGTATTTTTTTTTTAGCA
ACTTGAATTGTTTTGGTTTACTTTTTTCCAAAAAAAAAATATATACATGTTGTTTTTTATTTTTGTTATG
GCAAAGAAATTGAGATGTTTGGATTTTTCAATTAAAAAAAAAAAAACTCATCTACGCCTTTTCATATTTC
GCTTGAACAACAACGAAACCCTAATCTGGTTAAAGTTGGATTCGGCCAAGTCCACCACCGTGGAGCTCTG
ACTATGAGACCGAATTCTCGCCCTATAGTGAGTCGTATTACCTGGCCGTCGTTTTACAACGTCGTGACTG
GGAAAACCCTGGCGTTACCCAACTTAATCGCCTTGCAGCACATCCCCCTTTCGCCAGCTGGCGTAATAGC
GAAGAGGCCCGCACCGATCGCCCTTCCCAACAGTTGCGCAGCCTGAATGGCGAATGGCGCCTGATGCGGT
ATTTTCTCCTTACGCATCTGTGCGGTATTTCACACCGCATATGGTGCACTCTCAGTACAATCTGCTCTGA
TGCCGCATAGTTAAGCCAGCCCCGACACCCGCCAACACCCGCTGACGCGCCCTGACGGGCTTGTCTGCTC
CCGGCATCCGCTTACAGACAAGCTGTGACCGTCTCCGGGAGCTGCATGTGTCAGAGGTTTTCACCGTCAT
CACCGAAACGCGCGA
